Addgene plasmid #122988: Flag-hRPGRIP1L
Purpose: Expresses Flag-tagged hRPGRIP1L in mammalian cells
Depositing lab: FENG-QIAN Li & Ken-Ichi Takemaru. Depositing organization: Stony Brook University.
Backbone
  Vector backbone: pCD-betaG-FLAG
  Vector type: Mammalian Expression
Growth in bacteria
  Bacterial resistance: Ampicillin, 100 μg/mL
  Growth temperature: 37°C
  Growth strain: DH5alpha
  Copy number: High Copy
Gene/Insert
  Gene/Insert name: RPGRIP1L
  Species: H. sapiens (human)
  Entrez Gene: RPGRIP1L (a.k.a. CORS3, FTM, JBTS7, MKS5, NPHP8, PPP1R134)
  Promoter: CMV
  Tag / fusion protein: Flag (N terminal on backbone)
  Cloning method: Restriction Enzyme; 5′ cloning site EcoRI (not destroyed); 3′ cloning site XbaI (destroyed during cloning)
  Sequencing primers: 5′ GCGTGCCTAATGGGAGGTCT
Terms and licenses: Academic/Nonprofit Terms; Industry Terms: Not Available to Industry
Depositor comments: hRPGRIP1L contains 4 AA changes compared to NP_056087.2 that do not impact the function of the construct.
How to cite: Flag-hRPGRIP1L was a gift from FENG-QIAN Li & Ken-Ichi Takemaru (Addgene plasmid # 122988 ; http://n2t.net/addgene:122988 ; RRID:Addgene_122988)
