[The description below was written by a language model from this plasmid's Addgene catalogue record and pLannotate feature annotations shown in this document.]
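Description:
Flag-hRPGRIP1L is a mammalian expression plasmid of about 8 kb, built on the pCD-betaG-FLAG backbone, that produces human RPGRIP1L with an N-terminal Flag epitope. In bacteria it is maintained as a high-copy plasmid through a ColE1/pUC-type origin and selected with ampicillin via the β-lactamase gene and its own promoter. An f1 phage origin is also present, along with remnants of a lac cloning region (lac promoter and operator, CAP site, and fragments of lacI and lacZα) that have no role in expression in mammalian cells. No mammalian selection marker is annotated, which suggests use mainly in transient transfection.

The record lists the promoter as CMV, and the feature table identifies it more specifically as the enhancer/promoter of the simian cytomegalovirus IE94 major immediate-early unit, detected as two adjacent fragments. Downstream lie an SP6 promoter, a short Flag sequence (annotated as a partial match to 3xFLAG, consistent with a backbone-supplied tag) and the RPGRIP1L coding sequence of roughly 3.9 kb, cloned between EcoRI and XbaI sites. T7 and T3 phage promoters sit beyond the insert in the reverse orientation. An SV40 polyadenylation signal follows the insert, although it is annotated on the opposite strand.

RPGRIP1L (also known as FTM, NPHP8, MKS5 and JBTS7) is described in the annotation as participating in an NPHP1-4-8 module and in the organization of apical junctions. The depositor notes four amino-acid differences from the reference protein that are stated not to affect function. The construct suits overexpression and Flag-based detection or immunoprecipitation of RPGRIP1L in mammalian cells.
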