Features (pLannotate 1.2.2; 17 found; start..end, strand, type, name):
      1..147     +  promoter       CMV IE94 promoter (fragment): enhancer/promoter region of simian cytomegalovirus major immediate early transcription unit IE94
    240..978     +  promoter       CMV IE94 promoter (fragment): enhancer/promoter region of simian cytomegalovirus major immediate early transcription unit IE94
   1013..1031    +  promoter       SP6 promoter: promoter for bacteriophage SP6 RNA polymerase
   1069..1095    +  CDS            3xFLAG (fragment): three tandem FLAG® epitope tags
   1105..5046    +  CDS            RPGRIP1L: FTM_HUMAN - Also known as FTM, KIAA1005, NPHP8. Experimental evidence at protein level: Swiss-Prot protein existence level 1. Negatively regulates signaling through the G-protein coupled thromboxane A2 receptor (TBXA2R) (PubMed:19464661). May be involved in mechanisms like programmed cell death, craniofacial development, patterning of the limbs, and formation of the left-right axis (By similarity). Involved in the organization of apical junctions; the function is proposed to implicate a NPHP1-4-8 module. Does not seem to be strictly required for ciliogenesis (PubMed:19464661). Involved in esta
   5057..5074    -  promoter       T7 promoter (fragment): promoter for bacteriophage T7 RNA polymerase
   5079..5213    -  polyA_signal   SV40 poly(A) signal: SV40 polyadenylation signal
   5326..5344    -  promoter       T3 promoter: promoter for bacteriophage T3 RNA polymerase
   5389..5405    -  protein_bind   lac operator: The lac repressor binds to the lac operator to inhibit transcription in E. coli. This inhibition can be relieved by adding lactose or isopropyl-β-D-thiogalactopyranoside (IPTG). lac repressor encoded by lacI
   5413..5443    -  promoter       lac promoter: promoter for the E. coli lac operon
   5458..5479    -  protein_bind   CAP binding site: CAP binding activates transcription in the presence of cAMP. E. coli catabolite activator protein
   5492..5584    -  CDS            lacI (fragment): lac repressor; lacI; The lac repressor binds to the lac operator to inhibit transcription in E. coli. This inhibition can be relieved by adding lactose or isopropyl-β-D-thiogalactopyranoside (IPTG).
   5767..6355    -  rep_origin     ori: high-copy-number ColE1/pMB1/pBR322/pUC origin of replication
   6526..7386    -  CDS            AmpR: β-lactamase; bla; confers resistance to ampicillin, carbenicillin, and related antibiotics
   7387..7491    -  promoter       AmpR promoter: bla
   7544..7972    -  rep_origin     f1 ori (sequence partly withheld): f1 bacteriophage origin of replication; arrow indicates direction of (+) strand synthesis
   7977..8043    -  CDS            lacZα (fragment): LacZα fragment of β-galactosidase; lacZ fragment
>Addgene plasmid #122988 | Flag-hRPGRIP1L | addgene full sequence | sequence record 291833 | Addgene NGS Result
GCCAATTCAATATGGCGTATATGGACTCATGCCAATTCAATATGGTGGATCTGGACCTGTGCCAATTCAA
TATGGCGTATATGGACTCGTGCCAATTCAATATGGTGGATCTGGACCCCAGCCAATTCAATATGGCGGAC
TTGGCACAGGGCCAAGACCCCTCCTCAAACTTGGCACCGTGCCAAGTAGACCCCTCCCCAGTTGGCACAG
TGCCAGGTCCGCCATATTGAATTGGCATGGTGCCAAGTCCGCCATATTGAATTGGCATGGTGCCAATAAT
GGCGGCCATATTGGCTATATGCCAGGATCAATATATAGGCAATATCCAATATGGCCCTATGCCAATATGG
CTATTGGCCAGGTTCAATACTATGTATTGGCCCTATGCCATATAGTATTCCATATATGGGTTTTCCTATT
GACGTAGATAGCCCCTCCCAATGGGCGGTCCCATATACCATATATGGGGCTTCCTAATACCGCCCATAGC
CACTCCCCCATTGACGTCAATGGTCTCTATATATGGTCTTTCCTATTGACGTCATATGGGCGGTCCTATT
GACGTATATGGCGCCTCCCCCATTGACGTCAATTACGGTAAATGGCCCGCCTGGCTCAATGCCCATTGAC
GTCAATAGGACCACCCACCATTGACGTCAATGGGATGGCTCATTGCCCATTCATATCCGTTCTCACGCCC
CCTATTGACGTCAATGACGGTAAATGGCCCACTTGGCAGTACATCAATATCTATTAATAGTAACTTGGCA
AGTACATTACTATTGGAAGTACGCCAGGGTACATTGGCAGTACTCCCATTGACGTCAATGGCGGTAAATG
GCCCGCGATGGCTGCCAAGTACATCCCCATTGACGTCAATGGGGAGGGGCAATGACGCAAATGGGCGTTC
CATTGACGTAAATGGGCGGTAGGCGTGCCTAATGGGAGGTCTATATAAGCAATGCTCGTTTAGGGAACCG
CCATTCTGCCTGGGGACGTCGGAGCAAGCTTGATTTAGGTGACACTATAGAATACAAGCTACTTGTTCTT
TTTGCAGGATCCACCATGGATTACAAGGATGACGACGATAAGATCTCGAATTCGTCTGGTCCAACTGATG
AGACTGCAGGAGACTTGCCTGTGAAAGATACAGGTCTAAACCTCTTTGGAATGGGAGGGTTACAAGAAAC
TTCAACAACACGGACAATGAAGTCTCGCCAGGCAGTGTCACGTGTCAGTCGTGAGGAACTGGAAGACAGA
TTTTTGCGTTTGCATGATGAGAACATTTTACTTAAACAGCATGCCCGCAAGCAGGAGGATAAAATTAAAA
GAATGGCCACCAAGTTAATACGGCTAGTTAATGACAAGAAAAGATATGAGCGGGTTGGTGGCGGCCCCAA
GCGGCTGGGACGAGATGTGGAAATGGAAGAAATGATTGAGCAGCTGCAAGAGAAAGTTCATGAGCTTGAA
AAACAAAATGAAACCCTCAAAAACAGACTGATTTCAGCCAAACAGCAACTTCAAACCCAGGGTTACAGGC
AAACTCCATACAATAATGTACAATCTCGTATTAACACTGGGCGTAGAAAAGCAAATGAAAATGCTGGTTT
ACAGGAATGCCCCAGGAAAGGTATAAAATTCCAAGATGCAGATGTAGCAGAAACTCCACATCCCATGTTT
ACAAAATATGGCAACAGTTTACTTGAAGAAGCCAGAGGAGAAATAAGAAATTTAGAAAACGTTATTCAGT
CACAAAGAGGCCAGATAGAGGAGTTAGAGCACTTGGCTGAGATCCTGAAAACTCAGTTGAGGAGAAAAGA
AAATGAAATTGAGTTATCTCTTCTTCAGCTTCGAGAACAGCAAGCTACAGATCAAAGGTCAAATATTCGG
GACAATGTAGAAATGATTAAGCTTCATAAACAGCTAGTAGAGAAAAGCAATGCTCTTTCAGCAATGGAAG
GAAAATTTATTCAGCTTCAAGAGAAGCAAAGAACTCTCAGAATCAGCCACGATGCTTTGATGGCAAATGG
GGATGAATTAAACATGCAACTTAAAGAGCAGCGTTTAAAATGCTGCAGTCTTGAGAAACAATTACATTCT
ATGAAGTTTTCTGAAAGAAGAATAGAAGAGCTGCAGGATAGAATTAATGATTTAGAAAAGGAACGGGAAC
TTTTAAAGGAAAACTATGATAAACTTTATGACAGTGCCTTCAGTGCTGCCCATGAAGAGCAATGGAAGTT
AAAGGAGCAACAGCTGAAAGTGCAGATTGCTCAGCTCGAGACTGCCTTGAAGTCTGACTTAACAGACAAA
ACTGAAATCCTTGACAGATTAAAAACTGAAAGAGATCAAAATGAAAAACTCGTTCAAGAGAATAGAGAAC
TACAGTTACAGTATCTGGAACAAAAGCAACAACTTGATGAACTTAAAAAACGCATAAAATTGTACAACCA
GGAGAATGATATTAATGCTGATGAATTGAGTGAAGCTCTCCTACTTATAAAGGCTCAAAAAGAACAAAAA
AATGGAGACCTTTCCTTTTTAGTGAAAGTAGATAGTGAAATTAATAAAGATCTAGAACGCTCTATGAGAG
AGCTGCAAGCAACTCATGCAGAAACGGTGCAAGAGCTGGAAAAGACAAGAAACATGCTAATTATGCAACA
CAAAATTAATAAAGATTATCAGATGGAGGTTGAGGCAGTGACCCGTAAGATGGAAAATTTGCAGCAAGAT
TATGAACTCAAAGTGGAACAGTATGTTCATCTTCTTGATATCAGGGCTGCACGTATCCATAAACTAGAAG
CCCAATTAAAGGATATTGCCTATGACACCAAGCAGTACAAATTTAAACCAGAAATCATGCCAGATGACTC
TGTTGATGAATTTGGTGAAACCATCCACTTAGAACGAGGCGAAAATCTATTTGAAATCCATATCAACAAA
GTAACCTTTTCTTCTGAAGTTTTACAGGCATCTGGAGATAAAGAGCCTGTCACTTTCTGTACCTATGCTT
TCTATGATTTTGAACTACAGACAACTCCCGTAGTGCGAGGCCTTCATCCCGAATATAACTTCACTTCTCA
ATATCTTGTTCATGTTAATGACTTATTTTTGCAATATATTCAGAAGAATACTATCACCCTTGAGGTCCAC
CAGGCTTATAGCACAGAATATGAAACAATTGCAGCATGTCAATTAAAATTTCACGAAATTCTTGAAAAAA
GCGGCCGAATATTTTGTACAGCAAGTTTGATTGGAACAAAAGGAGACATCCCAAATTTTGGCACAGTGGA
ATACTGGTTCCGATTAAGAGTTCCCATGGATCAAGCAATTCGACTTTATCGAGAAAGGGCAAAGGCTTTG
GGGTATATAACATCAAATTTTAAGGGGCCAGAGCATATGCAGTCGTTAAGTCAGCAAGCACCCAAAACTG
CTCAACTCAGTTCTACAGATTCCACAGATGGCAACTTAAATGAACTTCACATTACAATAAGATGTTGCAA
CCACCTGCAGTCCCGAGCAAGCCACCTGCAGCCACACCCATATGTTGTGTACAAGTTTTTTGATTTTGCA
GACCATGATACAGCTATCATTCCCAGTAGCAATGATCCACAGTTTGATGATCATATGTATTTCCCAGTGC
CAATGAATATGGACTTGGATCGATACCTTAAGTCAGAGTCTCTGAGTTTTTATGTTTTTGATGATAGTGA
TACCCAGGAGAATATTTACATAGGAAAAGTCAATGTGCCTCTGATTTCGTTGGCACATGACAGGTGTATC
TCAGGAATATTTGAGTTAACAGACCATCAAAAGCATCCTGCTGGCACCATCCATGTTATATTGAAATGGA
AATTTGCTTACCTTCCACCAAGTGGATCAATAACAACTGAAGACTTAGGAAATTTCATTCGCAGCGAAGA
GCCAGAAGTTGTTCAAAGACTTCCTCCAGCATCCTCTGTTAGCACACTAGTTTTAGCACCAAGACCTAAA
CCAAGACAACGTTTAACACCTGTAGATAAGAAGGTATCTTTCGTGGATATCATGCCACATCAGAGTGATG
AGACTTCTCCTCCTCTTGAAGATAGGAAGGAAATTTCACCAGAGGTAGAGCATATACCAGAAATAGAAAT
TAATATGCTGACTGTTCCACATGTTCCCAAGGTTTCACAAGAAGGCAGTGTAGATGAGGTAAAAGAGAAT
ACTGAGAAAATGCAGCAAGGAAAAGATGATGTGTCTTTACTATCTGAAGGTCAGCTTGCAGAACAAAGCT
TGGCATCTTCTGAAGATGAAACAGAAATAACAGAGGACTTGGAACCAGAAGTTGAAGAGGACATGTCAGC
TTCTGACAGTGATGACTGTATTATTCCAGGTCCTATCTCCAAGAATATCAAACAGAGTCTCGCATTGTCT
CCCGGGCTGGGGTGCAGTAGCGCGATCTCAGCTCACTGCAACTTCCGCCTCCCGGGTTCCAGCGATTTTC
CTGCCTCAGCCTCCCAAGTAGATGGGATTACAGGTGCCTGCCACCACAGCCAGCCATCAGAAAAAATTCG
GATTGAGATCATAGCTCTAAGCCTTAATGATTCTCAAGTAACCATGGATGACACTATCCAACGGCTGTTT
GTTGAGTGTCGATTCTACAGTCTTCCTGCTGAAGAGACACCCGTGTCACTTCCAAAACCCAAGAGTGGGC
AGTGGGTCTACTATAACTATAGCAATGTGATCTACGTGGATAAAGAAAACAACAAAGCAAAGAGAGACAT
CTTAAAAGCTATACTACAAAAACAAGAGATGCCTAATAGAAGCCTTCGCTTCACCGTGGTCAGTGACCCT
CCAGAGGACGAGCAGGACCTGGAGTGTGAGGACATTGGCGTGGCTCACGTCGACCTTGCCGACATGTTTC
AGGAAGGGAGGGACCTCATTGAGCAAAATATCGATGTTTTTGATGCACGAGCAGATGGTGAAGGTATTGG
CAAGCTCAGGGTAACAGTCGAAGCTCTCCATGCCCTCCAGTCTGTCTACAAGCAATACAGAGATGACTTG
GAGGCTTGAGCTAGAACTATAGTGAGTCGTATTACGTAGATCCAGACATGATAAGATACATTGATGAGTT
TGGACAAACCACAACTAGAATGCAGTGAAAAAAATGCTTTATTTGTGAAATTTGTGATGCTATTGCTTTA
TTTGTAACCATTATAAGCTGCAATAAACAAGTTAACAACAACAATTGCATTCATTTTATGTTTCAGGTTC
AGGGGGAGGTGTGGGAGGTTTTTTAATTCGCGGCCGCGGCGCCAATGCATTGGGCCCGGTACCCAGCTTT
TGTTCCCTTTAGTGAGGGTTAATTGCGCGCTTGGCGTAATCATGGTCATAGCTGTTTCCTGTGTGAAATT
GTTATCCGCTCACAATTCCACACAACATACGAGCCGGGAGCATAAAGTGTAAAGCCTGGGGTGCCTAATG
AGTGAGCTAACTCACATTAATTGCGTTGCGCTCACTGCCCGCTTTCCAGTCGGGAAACCTGTCGTGCCAG
CTGCATTAATGAATCGGCCAACGCGCGGGGAGAGGCGGTTTGCGTATTGGGCGCTCTTCCGCTTCCTCGC
TCACTGACTCGCTGCGCTCGGTCGTTCGGCTGCGGCGAGCGGTATCAGCTCACTCAAAGGCGGTAATACG
GTTATCCACAGAATCAGGGGATAACGCAGGAAAGAACATGTGAGCAAAAGGCCAGCAAAAGGCCAGGAAC
CGTAAAAAGGCCGCGTTGCTGGCGTTTTTCCATAGGCTCCGCCCCCCTGACGAGCATCACAAAAATCGAC
GCTCAAGTCAGAGGTGGCGAAACCCGACAGGACTATAAAGATACCAGGCGTTTCCCCCTGGAAGCTCCCT
CGTGCGCTCTCCTGTTCCGACCCTGCCGCTTACCGGATACCTGTCCGCCTTTCTCCCTTCGGGAAGCGTG
GCGCTTTCTCATAGCTCACGCTGTAGGTATCTCAGTTCGGTGTAGGTCGTTCGCTCCAAGCTGGGCTGTG
TGCACGAACCCCCCGTTCAGCCCGACCGCTGCGCCTTATCCGGTAACTATCGTCTTGAGTCCAACCCGGT
AAGACACGACTTATCGCCACTGGCAGCAGCCACTGGTAACAGGATTAGCAGAGCGAGGTATGTAGGCGGT
GCTACAGAGTTCTTGAAGTGGTGGCCTAACTACGGCTACACTAGAAGAACAGTATTTGGTATCTGCGCTC
TGCTGAAGCCAGTTACCTTCGGAAAAAGAGTTGGTAGCTCTTGATCCGGCAAACAAACCACCGCTGGTAG
CGGTGGTTTTTTTGTTTGCAAGCAGCAGATTACGCGCAGAAAAAAAGGATCTCAAGAAGATCCTTTGATC
TTTTCTACGGGGTCTGACGCTCAGTGGAACGAAAACTCACGTTAAGGGATTTTGGTCATGAGATTATCAA
AAAGGATCTTCACCTAGATCCTTTTAAATTAAAAATGAAGTTTTAAATCAATCTAAAGTATATATGAGTA
AACTTGGTCTGACAGTTACCAATGCTTAATCAGTGAGGCACCTATCTCAGCGATCTGTCTATTTCGTTCA
TCCATAGTTGCCTGACTCCCCGTCGTGTAGATAACTACGATACGGGAGGGCTTACCATCTGGCCCCAGTG
CTGCAATGATACCGCGAGACCCACGCTCACCGGCTCCAGATTTATCAGCAATAAACCAGCCAGCCGGAAG
GGCCGAGCGCAGAAGTGGTCCTGCAACTTTATCCGCCTCCATCCAGTCTATTAATTGTTGCCGGGAAGCT
AGAGTAAGTAGTTCGCCAGTTAATAGTTTGCGCAACGTTGTTGCCATTGCTACAGGCATCGTGGTGTCAC
GCTCGTCGTTTGGTATGGCTTCATTCAGCTCCGGTTCCCAACGATCAAGGCGAGTTACATGATCCCCCAT
GTTGTGCAAAAAAGCGGTTAGCTCCTTCGGTCCTCCGATCGTTGTCAGAAGTAAGTTGGCCGCAGTGTTA
TCACTCATGGTTATGGCAGCACTGCATAATTCTCTTACTGTCATGCCATCCGTAAGATGCTTTTCTGTGA
CTGGTGAGTACTCAACCAAGTCATTCTGAGAATAGTGTATGCGGCGACCGAGTTGCTCTTGCCCGGCGTC
AATACGGGATAATACCGCGCCACATAGCAGAACTTTAAAAGTGCTCATCATTGGAAAACGTTCTTCGGGG
CGAAAACTCTCAAGGATCTTACCGCTGTTGAGATCCAGTTCGATGTAACCCACTCGTGCACCCAACTGAT
CTTCAGCATCTTTTACTTTCACCAGCGTTTCTGGGTGAGCAAAAACAGGAAGGCAAAATGCCGCAAAAAA
GGGAATAAGGGCGACACGGAAATGTTGAATACTCATACTCTTCCTTTTTCAATATTATTGAAGCATTTAT
CAGGGTTATTGTCTCATGAGCGGATACATATTTGAATGTATTTAGAAAAATAAACAAATAGGGGTTCCGC
GCACATTTCCCCGAAAAGTGCCACCTAAATTGTAAGCGTTAATATTTTGTTAAAATTCGCGTTAAATTTT
TGTTAAATCAGCTCATTTTTTAACCAATAGGCCGAAATCGGCAAAATCCCTTATAAATCAAAAGAATAGA
CCGAGATAGGGT
[37 nt withheld, positions 7643-7679]
AAAGAACGTGGACTCCAACGTCAAAGG
[49 nt withheld, positions 7707-7755]
T
[91 nt withheld, positions 7757-7847]
G
[124 nt withheld, positions 7849-7972]
CCCATTCGCCATTCAGGCTGCGCAACTGTTGGGAAGGGCGATCGGTGCGGGCCTCTTCGCTATTACGCCA
GTCGACC
